>Addgene plasmid #138990 | pcDNA3.1(+)-MC38-TCRB-33-MC_hammer | addgene full sequence | sequence record 274051 | Addgene NGS Result
GACGGATCGGGAGATCTCCCGATCCCCTATGGTGCACTCTCAGTACAATCTGCTCTGATGCCGCATAGTT
AAGCCAGTATCTGCTCCCTGCTTGTGTGTTGGAGGTCGCTGAGTAGTGCGCGAGCAAAATTTAAGCTACA
ACAAGGCAAGGCTTGACCGACAATTGCATGAAGAATCTGCTTAGGGTTAGGCGTTTTGCGCTGCTTCGCG
ATGTACGGGCCAGATATACGCGTTGACATTGATTATTGACTAGTTATTAATAGTAATCAATTACGGGGTC
ATTAGTTCATAGCCCATATATGGAGTTCCGCGTTACATAACTTACGGTAAATGGCCCGCCTGGCTGACCG
CCCAACGACCCCCGCCCATTGACGTCAATAATGACGTATGTTCCCATAGTAACGCCAATAGGGACTTTCC
ATTGACGTCAATGGGTGGAGTATTTACGGTAAACTGCCCACTTGGCAGTACATCAAGTGTATCATATGCC
AAGTACGCCCCCTATTGACGTCAATGACGGTAAATGGCCCGCCTGGCATTATGCCCAGTACATGACCTTA
TGGGACTTTCCTACTTGGCAGTACATCTACGTATTAGTCATCGCTATTACCATGGTGATGCGGTTTTGGC
AGTACATCAATGGGCGTGGATAGCGGTTTGACTCACGGGGATTTCCAAGTCTCCACCCCATTGACGTCAA
TGGGAGTTTGTTTTGGCACCAAAATCAACGGGACTTTCCAAAATGTCGTAACAACTCCGCCCCATTGACG
CAAATGGGCGGTAGGCGTGTACGGTGGGAGGTCTATATAAGCAGAGCTCTCTGGCTAACTAGAGAACCCA
CTGCTTACTGGCTTATCGAAATTAATACGACTCACTATAGGGAGACCCAAGCTGGCTAGCGTTTAAACTT
AAGATGGGCTCCATTTTCCTCAGTTGCCTGGCCGTTTGTCTCCTGGTGGCAGGTCCAGTCGACCCGAAAA
TTATCCAGAAACCAAAATATCTGGTGGCAGTCACAGGGAGCGAAAAAATCCTGATATGCGAACAGTATCT
AGGCCACAATGCTATGTATTGGTATAGACAAAGTGCTAAGAAGCCTCTAGAGTTCATGTTTTCCTACAGC
TATCAAAAACTTATGGACAATCAGACTGCCTCAAGTCGCTTCCAACCTCAAAGTTCAAAGAAAAACCATT
TAGACCTTCAGATCACAGCTCTAAAGCCTGATGACTCGGCCACATACTTCTGTGCCAGCAGCCAAGAGGG
GGACAACCAGGCTCCGCTTTTTGGAGAGGGGACTCGACTCTCTGTTCTAGAGGATCTGAGAAATGTGACT
CCACCCAAGGTCTCCTTGTTTGAGCCATCAAAAGCAGAGATTGCAAACAAACAAAAGGCTACCCTCGTGT
GCTTGGCCAGGGGCTTCTTCCCTGACCACGTGGAGCTGAGCTGGTGGGTGAATGGCAAGGAGGTCCACAG
TGGGGTCAGCACGGACCCTCAGGCCTACAAGGAGAGCAATTATAGCTACTGCCTGAGCAGCCGCCTGAGG
GTCTCTGCTACCTTCTGGCACAATCCTCGAAACCACTTCCGCTGCCAAGTGCAGTTCCATGGGCTTTCAG
AGGAGGACAAGTGGCCAGAGGGCTCACCCAAACCTGTCACACAGAACATCAGTGCAGAGGCCTGGGGCCG
AGCAGACTGTGGAATCACTTCAGCATCCTATCATCAGGGGGTTCTGTCTGCAACCATCCTCTATGAGATC
CTACTGGGGAAGGCCACCCTATATGCTGTGCTGGTCAGTGGCCTGGTGCTGATGGCCATGGTCAAGAAAA
AAAATTCCTAAGCGGCCGCTCGAGTCTAGAGGGCCCGTTTAAACCCGCTGATCAGCCTCGACTGTGCCTT
CTAGTTGCCAGCCATCTGTTGTTTGCCCCTCCCCCGTGCCTTCCTTGACCCTGGAAGGTGCCACTCCCAC
TGTCCTTTCCTAATAAAATGAGGAAATTGCATCGCATTGTCTGAGTAGGTGTCATTCTATTCTGGGGGGT
GGGGTGGGGCAGGACAGCAAGGGGGAGGATTGGGAAGACAATAGCAGGCATGCTGGGGATGCGGTGGGCT
CTATGGCTTCTGAGGCGGAAAGAACCAGCTGGGGCTCTAGGGGGTATCCCC
[124 nt withheld, positions 2152-2275]
C
[91 nt withheld, positions 2277-2367]
A
[49 nt withheld, positions 2369-2417]
CCTTTGACGTTGGAGTCCACGTTCTTT
[37 nt withheld, positions 2445-2481]
ACCCTATCTCGGTCTATTCTTTTGATTTATAAGGGATTTTGCCGATTTCGGCCTATTGGTTAAAAAATGA
GCTGATTTAACAAAAATTTAACGCGAATTAATTCTGTGGAATGTGTGTCAGTTAGGGTGTGGAAAGTCCC
CAGGCTCCCCAGCAGGCAGAAGTATGCAAAGCATGCATCTCAATTAGTCAGCAACCAGGTGTGGAAAGTC
CCCAGGCTCCCCAGCAGGCAGAAGTATGCAAAGCATGCATCTCAATTAGTCAGCAACCATAGTCCCGCCC
CTAACTCCGCCCATCCCGCCCCTAACTCCGCCCAGTTCCGCCCATTCTCCGCCCCATGGCTGACTAATTT
TTTTTATTTATGCAGAGGCCGAGGCCGCCTCTGCCTCTGAGCTATTCCAGAAGTAGTGAGGAGGCTTTTT
TGGAGGCCTAGGCTTTTGCAAAAAGCTCCCGGGAGCTTGTATATCCATTTTCGGATCTGATCAAGAGACA
GGATGAGGATCGTTTCGCATGATTGAACAAGATGGATTGCACGCAGGTTCTCCGGCCGCTTGGGTGGAGA
GGCTATTCGGCTATGACTGGGCACAACAGACAATCGGCTGCTCTGATGCCGCCGTGTTCCGGCTGTCAGC
GCAGGGGCGCCCGGTTCTTTTTGTCAAGACCGACCTGTCCGGTGCCCTGAATGAACTGCAGGACGAGGCA
GCGCGGCTATCGTGGCTGGCCACGACGGGCGTTCCTTGCGCAGCTGTGCTCGACGTTGTCACTGAAGCGG
GAAGGGACTGGCTGCTATTGGGCGAAGTGCCGGGGCAGGATCTCCTGTCATCTCACCTTGCTCCTGCCGA
GAAAGTATCCATCATGGCTGATGCAATGCGGCGGCTGCATACGCTTGATCCGGCTACCTGCCCATTCGAC
CACCAAGCGAAACATCGCATCGAGCGAGCACGTACTCGGATGGAAGCCGGTCTTGTCGATCAGGATGATC
TGGACGAAGAGCATCAGGGGCTCGCGCCAGCCGAACTGTTCGCCAGGCTCAAGGCGCGCATGCCCGACGG
CGAGGATCTCGTCGTGACCCATGGCGATGCCTGCTTGCCGAATATCATGGTGGAAAATGGCCGCTTTTCT
GGATTCATCGACTGTGGCCGGCTGGGTGTGGCGGACCGCTATCAGGACATAGCGTTGGCTACCCGTGATA
TTGCTGAAGAGCTTGGCGGCGAATGGGCTGACCGCTTCCTCGTGCTTTACGGTATCGCCGCTCCCGATTC
GCAGCGCATCGCCTTCTATCGCCTTCTTGACGAGTTCTTCTGAGCGGGACTCTGGGGTTCGAAATGACCG
ACCAAGCGACGCCCAACCTGCCATCACGAGATTTCGATTCCACCGCCGCCTTCTATGAAAGGTTGGGCTT
CGGAATCGTTTTCCGGGACGCCGGCTGGATGATCCTCCAGCGCGGGGATCTCATGCTGGAGTTCTTCGCC
CACCCCAACTTGTTTATTGCAGCTTATAATGGTTACAAATAAAGCAATAGCATCACAAATTTCACAAATA
AAGCATTTTTTTCACTGCATTCTAGTTGTGGTTTGTCCAAACTCATCAATGTATCTTATCATGTCTGTAT
ACCGTCGACCTCTAGCTAGAGCTTGGCGTAATCATGGTCATAGCTGTTTCCTGTGTGAAATTGTTATCCG
CTCACAATTCCACACAACATACGAGCCGGAAGCATAAAGTGTAAAGCCTGGGGTGCCTAATGAGTGAGCT
AACTCACATTAATTGCGTTGCGCTCACTGCCCGCTTTCCAGTCGGGAAACCTGTCGTGCCAGCTGCATTA
ATGAATCGGCCAACGCGCGGGGAGAGGCGGTTTGCGTATTGGGCGCTCTTCCGCTTCCTCGCTCACTGAC
TCGCTGCGCTCGGTCGTTCGGCTGCGGCGAGCGGTATCAGCTCACTCAAAGGCGGTAATACGGTTATCCA
CAGAATCAGGGGATAACGCAGGAAAGAACATGTGAGCAAAAGGCCAGCAAAAGGCCAGGAACCGTAAAAA
GGCCGCGTTGCTGGCGTTTTTCCATAGGCTCCGCCCCCCTGACGAGCATCACAAAAATCGACGCTCAAGT
CAGAGGTGGCGAAACCCGACAGGACTATAAAGATACCAGGCGTTTCCCCCTGGAAGCTCCCTCGTGCGCT
CTCCTGTTCCGACCCTGCCGCTTACCGGATACCTGTCCGCCTTTCTCCCTTCGGGAAGCGTGGCGCTTTC
TCATAGCTCACGCTGTAGGTATCTCAGTTCGGTGTAGGTCGTTCGCTCCAAGCTGGGCTGTGTGCACGAA
CCCCCCGTTCAGCCCGACCGCTGCGCCTTATCCGGTAACTATCGTCTTGAGTCCAACCCGGTAAGACACG
ACTTATCGCCACTGGCAGCAGCCACTGGTAACAGGATTAGCAGAGCGAGGTATGTAGGCGGTGCTACAGA
GTTCTTGAAGTGGTGGCCTAACTACGGCTACACTAGAAGAACAGTATTTGGTATCTGCGCTCTGCTGAAG
CCAGTTACCTTCGGAAAAAGAGTTGGTAGCTCTTGATCCGGCAAACAAACCACCGCTGGTAGCGGTGGTT
TTTTTGTTTGCAAGCAGCAGATTACGCGCAGAAAAAAAGGATCTCAAGAAGATCCTTTGATCTTTTCTAC
GGGGTCTGACGCTCAGTGGAACGAAAACTCACGTTAAGGGATTTTGGTCATGAGATTATCAAAAAGGATC
TTCACCTAGATCCTTTTAAATTAAAAATGAAGTTTTAAATCAATCTAAAGTATATATGAGTAAACTTGGT
CTGACAGTTACCAATGCTTAATCAGTGAGGCACCTATCTCAGCGATCTGTCTATTTCGTTCATCCATAGT
TGCCTGACTCCCCGTCGTGTAGATAACTACGATACGGGAGGGCTTACCATCTGGCCCCAGTGCTGCAATG
ATACCGCGAGACCCACGCTCACCGGCTCCAGATTTATCAGCAATAAACCAGCCAGCCGGAAGGGCCGAGC
GCAGAAGTGGTCCTGCAACTTTATCCGCCTCCATCCAGTCTATTAATTGTTGCCGGGAAGCTAGAGTAAG
TAGTTCGCCAGTTAATAGTTTGCGCAACGTTGTTGCCATTGCTACAGGCATCGTGGTGTCACGCTCGTCG
TTTGGTATGGCTTCATTCAGCTCCGGTTCCCAACGATCAAGGCGAGTTACATGATCCCCCATGTTGTGCA
AAAAAGCGGTTAGCTCCTTCGGTCCTCCGATCGTTGTCAGAAGTAAGTTGGCCGCAGTGTTATCACTCAT
GGTTATGGCAGCACTGCATAATTCTCTTACTGTCATGCCATCCGTAAGATGCTTTTCTGTGACTGGTGAG
TACTCAACCAAGTCATTCTGAGAATAGTGTATGCGGCGACCGAGTTGCTCTTGCCCGGCGTCAATACGGG
ATAATACCGCGCCACATAGCAGAACTTTAAAAGTGCTCATCATTGGAAAACGTTCTTCGGGGCGAAAACT
CTCAAGGATCTTACCGCTGTTGAGATCCAGTTCGATGTAACCCACTCGTGCACCCAACTGATCTTCAGCA
TCTTTTACTTTCACCAGCGTTTCTGGGTGAGCAAAAACAGGAAGGCAAAATGCCGCAAAAAAGGGAATAA
GGGCGACACGGAAATGTTGAATACTCATACTCTTCCTTTTTCAATATTATTGAAGCATTTATCAGGGTTA
TTGTCTCATGAGCGGATACATATTTGAATGTATTTAGAAAAATAAACAAATAGGGGTTCCGCGCACATTT
CCCCGAAAAGTGCCACCTGACGTC
Features (pLannotate 1.2.2; 21 found; start..end, strand, type, name):
     28..80      -  misc_feature   bom (fragment): basis of mobility region from pBR322
    235..614     +  enhancer       CMV enhancer: human cytomegalovirus immediate early enhancer
    615..818     +  promoter       CMV promoter: human cytomegalovirus (CMV) immediate early promoter
    814..847     +  LTR            5' LTR (truncated) (fragment): truncated 5' long terminal repeat (LTR) from HIV-1
    863..881     +  promoter       T7 promoter: promoter for bacteriophage T7 RNA polymerase
    914..1255    +  CDS            TRBV3-1: TVB31_HUMAN - Also known as TCRBV9S1A1T From Homo sapiens (Human).
   1310..1828    +  CDS            TCB2_MOUSE: Experimental evidence at protein level: Swiss-Prot protein existence level 1. From Mus musculus (Mouse).
   1882..2106    +  polyA_signal   bGH poly(A) signal: bovine growth hormone polyadenylation signal
   2110..2131    +  promoter       SV40 promoter (fragment): SV40 enhancer and early promoter
   2152..2580    +  rep_origin     f1 ori (sequence partly withheld): f1 bacteriophage origin of replication; arrow indicates direction of (+) strand synthesis
   2594..2923    +  promoter       SV40 promoter: SV40 enhancer and early promoter
   2990..3781    +  CDS            neo: KKA2_KLEPN - Also known as kan, nptII. Experimental evidence at protein level: Swiss-Prot protein existence level 1. Resistance to kanamycin, neomycin, paromomycin, ribostamycin, butirosin and gentamicin B. From Klebsiella pneumoniae.
   3805..3963    +  CDS            ble (fragment): BLE_KLEPN - Experimental evidence at protein level: Swiss-Prot protein existence level 1. Binding protein with a strong affinity to the bleomycin family of antibiotics. Binds to CL990; an antimitotic-antibiotic compound. From Klebsiella pneumoniae.
   3958..4079    +  polyA_signal   SV40 poly(A) signal: SV40 polyadenylation signal
   4152..4168    -  protein_bind   lac operator: The lac repressor binds to the lac operator to inhibit transcription in E. coli. This inhibition can be relieved by adding lactose or isopropyl-β-D-thiogalactopyranoside (IPTG). lac repressor encoded by lacI
   4176..4206    -  promoter       lac promoter: promoter for the E. coli lac operon
   4221..4242    -  protein_bind   CAP binding site: CAP binding activates transcription in the presence of cAMP. E. coli catabolite activator protein
   4255..4347    -  CDS            lacI (fragment): lac repressor; lacI; The lac repressor binds to the lac operator to inhibit transcription in E. coli. This inhibition can be relieved by adding lactose or isopropyl-β-D-thiogalactopyranoside (IPTG).
   4530..5118    -  rep_origin     ori: high-copy-number ColE1/pMB1/pBR322/pUC origin of replication
   5289..6149    -  CDS            AmpR: β-lactamase; bla; confers resistance to ampicillin, carbenicillin, and related antibiotics
   6150..6254    -  promoter       AmpR promoter: bla
