[The description below was written by a language model from this plasmid's Addgene catalogue record and pLannotate feature annotations shown in this document.]
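Description:
pcDNA3.1(+)-MC38-TCRB-33-MC_hammer is a mammalian expression plasmid built on the pcDNA3.1(+) backbone that carries the beta chain of a mouse T-cell receptor (clone #33, nicknamed "MC hammer") reported to be reactive against the MC38 tumour line. The sequenced construct is about 6.3 kb. It is propagated in E. coli through a high-copy ColE1/pUC-type origin with β-lactamase (ampicillin) selection, and it also carries an f1 origin for single-stranded DNA production. For selection in mammalian cells, an SV40 early promoter drives a neomycin phosphotransferase gene (G418 resistance) terminated by an SV40 polyadenylation signal.

The roughly 930 bp TCRB insert was cloned between AflII and NotI sites, both of which are retained. It sits downstream of the CMV immediate-early enhancer/promoter and a T7 promoter, and upstream of the bovine growth hormone poly(A) signal. The automated annotation splits the open reading frame into a variable-region segment and a mouse TCR beta constant region (TCB2). The variable segment is labelled by its closest match to a human TRBV entry, but the catalogue record gives the insert species as mouse, so this label most likely reflects homology-based matching rather than a human origin. A few short fragment annotations (an HIV-1 LTR piece, ble, lacI) appear to be incidental matches to backbone sequence rather than functional elements. No epitope tag or reporter is recorded.

The stated purpose is to serve as a template for in vitro transcription, in which the T7 promoter is used to make mRNA encoding the beta subunit. A functional receptor would also need the matching alpha chain, which this plasmid does not carry. The CMV promoter would additionally allow direct expression after transfection into mammalian cells.
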