Addgene plasmid #138990: pcDNA3.1(+)-MC38-TCRB-33-MC_hammer
Purpose: IVT template for the beta subunit of the mouse TCR #33 that is reactive against MC38
Depositing lab: Jeff Hammerbacher. Depositing organization: Medical University of South Carolina. Publication: Discovering tumor-reactive T-cell receptors through single-cell sequencing of tumor-infiltrating lymphocytes. Gottschalk E, Aksoy BA, Aksoy P, Swiderska-syn M, Mart C, Macpherson L, Romeo M, Smith A, Knochelmann H, Paulos C, Timmers C, Wrangle J, Rubinstein MP, Hammerbacher J. bioRxiv 2021.11.30.470597 10.1101/2021.11.30.470597.
Backbone
  Vector backbone: pcDNA3.1(+)
  Backbone manufacturer: GenScript
  Backbone size w/o insert (bp): 5357
  Vector type: Mammalian Expression
  Selectable markers: Neomycin (select with G418)
Growth in bacteria
  Bacterial resistance: Ampicillin, 100 μg/mL
  Growth temperature: 37°C
  Growth strain: DH5alpha
  Copy number: Unknown
Gene/Insert
  Gene/Insert name: TCRB (alt names: MC hammer beta; 33_TRB_CASSQEGDNQAPLF_TGTGCCAGCAGCCAAGAGGGGGACAACCAGGCTCCGCTTTTT)
  Species: M. musculus (mouse)
  Insert size (bp): 932
  Entrez Gene: Tcrb (a.k.a. TCRbeta, Tib)
  Promoter: CMV and T7
  Cloning method: Restriction Enzyme; 5′ cloning site AflII (not destroyed); 3′ cloning site NotI (not destroyed)
  Sequencing primers: 5′ CMV-F; 3′ BGH-rev
Terms and licenses: Academic/Nonprofit Terms; Industry Terms: Not Available to Industry
Depositor comments: Please visit https://www.biorxiv.org/content/10.1101/2021.11.30.470597v1 for bioRxiv preprint.
How to cite: pcDNA3.1(+)-MC38-TCRB-33-MC_hammer was a gift from Jeff Hammerbacher (Addgene plasmid # 138990 ; http://n2t.net/addgene:138990 ; RRID:Addgene_138990)
