>Addgene plasmid #138990 | pcDNA3.1(+)-MC38-TCRB-33-MC_hammer | depositor partial sequence | sequence record 268906 | 33_TRB_CASSQEGDNQAPLF_TGTGCCAGCAGCCAAGAGGGGGACAACCAGGCTCCGCTTTTT
CTTAAGATGGGCTCCATTTTCCTCAGTTGCCTGGCCGTTTGTCTCCTGGTGGCAGGTCCAGTCGACCCGA
AAATTATCCAGAAACCAAAATATCTGGTGGCAGTCACAGGGAGCGAAAAAATCCTGATATGCGAACAGTA
TCTAGGCCACAATGCTATGTATTGGTATAGACAAAGTGCTAAGAAGCCTCTAGAGTTCATGTTTTCCTAC
AGCTATCAAAAACTTATGGACAATCAGACTGCCTCAAGTCGCTTCCAACCTCAAAGTTCAAAGAAAAACC
ATTTAGACCTTCAGATCACAGCTCTAAAGCCTGATGACTCGGCCACATACTTCTGTGCCAGCAGCCAAGA
GGGGGACAACCAGGCTCCGCTTTTTGGAGAGGGGACTCGACTCTCTGTTCTAGAGGATCTGAGAAATGTG
ACTCCACCCAAGGTCTCCTTGTTTGAGCCATCAAAAGCAGAGATTGCAAACAAACAAAAGGCTACCCTCG
TGTGCTTGGCCAGGGGCTTCTTCCCTGACCACGTGGAGCTGAGCTGGTGGGTGAATGGCAAGGAGGTCCA
CAGTGGGGTCAGCACGGACCCTCAGGCCTACAAGGAGAGCAATTATAGCTACTGCCTGAGCAGCCGCCTG
AGGGTCTCTGCTACCTTCTGGCACAATCCTCGAAACCACTTCCGCTGCCAAGTGCAGTTCCATGGGCTTT
CAGAGGAGGACAAGTGGCCAGAGGGCTCACCCAAACCTGTCACACAGAACATCAGTGCAGAGGCCTGGGG
CCGAGCAGACTGTGGAATCACTTCAGCATCCTATCATCAGGGGGTTCTGTCTGCAACCATCCTCTATGAG
ATCCTACTGGGGAAGGCCACCCTATATGCTGTGCTGGTCAGTGGCCTGGTGCTGATGGCCATGGTCAAGA
AAAAAAATTCCTAAGCGGCCGC
